Addgene plasmid #83497: NPY-td-Orange2
Purpose: Expression of a fluorescent granule marker, neuropeptide-Y, for localization and exocytosis studies.
Depositing lab: Sebastian Barg. Depositing organization: Uppsala University. Publication: Survey of Red Fluorescence Proteins as Markers for Secretory Granule Exocytosis. Gandasi NR, Vesto K, Helou M, Yin P, Saras J, Barg S. PLoS One. 2015 Jun 19;10(6):e0127801. doi: 10.1371/journal.pone.0127801. eCollection 2015. PONE-D-15-03957 PubMed 26091288.
Backbone
  Vector backbone: pEGFP-N1
  Backbone manufacturer: Clontech
  Vector type: Mammalian Expression
  Selectable markers: Neomycin (select with G418)
Growth in bacteria
  Bacterial resistance: Kanamycin, 50 μg/mL
  Growth temperature: 37°C
  Growth strain: DH5alpha
  Copy number: High Copy
Gene/Insert
  Gene/Insert name: NPY (alt name: neuropeptide-Y)
  Species: H. sapiens (human)
  Mutation: none
  Entrez Gene: NPY (a.k.a. PYY4)
  Promoter: CMV
  Tag / fusion protein: tandem mOrange2 (C terminal on backbone)
  Cloning method: Unknown
  Sequencing primers: 5′ CMV-F; 3′ SV40pA-R
Resource information
  A portion of this plasmid was derived from a plasmid made by: Susan Voglmayer provided td-mOrange2
Terms and licenses: Academic/Nonprofit Terms; Industry Terms: Not Available to Industry
How to cite: NPY-td-Orange2 was a gift from Sebastian Barg (Addgene plasmid # 83497 ; http://n2t.net/addgene:83497 ; RRID:Addgene_83497)
