[The description below was written by a language model from this plasmid's Addgene catalogue record and pLannotate feature annotations shown in this document.]
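Description:
NPY-td-Orange2 is a mammalian expression plasmid built on the Clontech pEGFP-N1 backbone, in which the original EGFP reading frame has been replaced by a tandem dimer of the orange fluorescent protein mOrange2. The 5.8 kb construct replicates in E. coli at high copy from a ColE1/pUC-type origin and also carries an f1 phage origin. A single Tn5 aminoglycoside phosphotransferase gene (NeoR/KanR) serves both hosts. It is driven by a bacterial bla-type promoter for kanamycin selection in bacteria, and by the SV40 enhancer/early promoter, with an HSV TK polyadenylation signal, for G418 selection of transfected mammalian cells. Short annotated fragments of ble, SV40 large T antigen and a bGH poly(A) signal appear to be backbone remnants or partial matches rather than functional parts.

The payload is the human neuropeptide Y (NPY) coding sequence, recorded as unmutated, placed downstream of the human cytomegalovirus immediate early enhancer and promoter. It is joined through residual multiple-cloning-site sequence to two consecutive mOrange2 copies at its C terminus, and the transcript ends at the SV40 poly(A) signal. Because NPY is a secreted peptide precursor that is sorted into dense-core secretory granules, the fusion carries the fluorescent label into the granule lumen. Individual granules can then be imaged in living cells, and their release can be followed during exocytosis. The feature annotation notes that mOrange2 has high acid sensitivity, which matters for a probe residing in the acidic granule interior. According to the record, the plasmid is intended as a fluorescent granule marker for localization and exocytosis studies, and it was made as part of a comparison of red fluorescent proteins for this purpose.
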