Features (pLannotate 1.2.2; 17 found; start..end, strand, type, name):
     61..364     +  enhancer       CMV enhancer: human cytomegalovirus immediate early enhancer
    365..568     +  promoter       CMV promoter: human cytomegalovirus (CMV) immediate early promoter
    591..627     +  misc_feature   MCS (fragment): multiple cloning site
    635..925     +  CDS            NPY: NPY_HUMAN - Experimental evidence at protein level: Swiss-Prot protein existence level 1. NPY is implicated in the control of feeding and in secretion of gonadotrophin-release hormone. From Homo sapiens (Human).
    925..954     +  misc_feature   MCS (fragment): multiple cloning site
    989..1696    +  CDS            mOrange2: mOrange2 is a basic (constitutively fluorescent) orange fluorescent protein published in 2008, derived from Discosoma sp.. It has high acid sensitivity.
   1736..2443    +  CDS            mOrange2: mOrange2 is a basic (constitutively fluorescent) orange fluorescent protein published in 2008, derived from Discosoma sp.. It has high acid sensitivity.
   2478..2561    +  CDS            large T antigen (fragment): large T antigen from SV40 (simian virus 40)
   2584..2705    +  polyA_signal   SV40 poly(A) signal: SV40 polyadenylation signal
   2739..3167    -  rep_origin     f1 ori (sequence partly withheld): f1 bacteriophage origin of replication; arrow indicates direction of (+) strand synthesis
   3194..3298    +  promoter       AmpR promoter: bla
   3300..3657    +  promoter       SV40 promoter: SV40 enhancer and early promoter
   3692..4486    +  CDS            NeoR/KanR: aminoglycoside phosphotransferase from Tn5; aph(3')-II (or nptII); confers resistance to neomycin, kanamycin, and G418 (Geneticin®)
   4507..4659    +  CDS            ble (fragment): BLE_KLEPN - Experimental evidence at protein level: Swiss-Prot protein existence level 1. Binding protein with a strong affinity to the bleomycin family of antibiotics. Binds to CL990; an antimitotic-antibiotic compound. From Klebsiella pneumoniae.
   4718..4765    +  polyA_signal   HSV TK poly(A) signal: herpes simplex virus thymidine kinase polyadenylation signal (Cole and Stacy, 1985)
   4856..4872    -  polyA_signal   bGH poly(A) signal (fragment): bovine growth hormone polyadenylation signal
   5094..5682    +  rep_origin     ori: high-copy-number ColE1/pMB1/pBR322/pUC origin of replication
>Addgene plasmid #83497 | NPY-td-Orange2 | depositor full sequence | sequence record 163237 | NPY-td-Orange2 sequence 5796 bps
TAGTTATTAATAGTAATCAATTACGGGGTCATTAGTTCATAGCCCATATATGGAGTTCCGCGTTACATAA
CTTACGGTAAATGGCCCGCCTGGCTGACCGCCCAACGACCCCCGCCCATTGACGTCAATAATGACGTATG
TTCCCATAGTAACGCCAATAGGGACTTTCCATTGACGTCAATGGGTGGAGTATTTACGGTAAACTGCCCA
CTTGGCAGTACATCAAGTGTATCATATGCCAAGTACGCCCCCTATTGACGTCAATGACGGTAAATGGCCC
GCCTGGCATTATGCCCAGTACATGACCTTATGGGACTTTCCTACTTGGCAGTACATCTACGTATTAGTCA
TCGCTATTACCATGGTGATGCGGTTTTGGCAGTACATCAATGGGCGTGGATAGCGGTTTGACTCACGGGG
ATTTCCAAGTCTCCACCCCATTGACGTCAATGGGAGTTTGTTTTGGCACCAAAATCAACGGGACTTTCCA
AAATGTCGTAACAACTCCGCCCCATTGACGCAAATGGGCGGTAGGCGTGTACGGTGGGAGGTCTATATAA
GCAGAGCTGGTTTAGTGAACCGTCAGATCCGCTAGCGCTACCGGACTCAGATCTCGAGCTCAAGCTTAGC
CACCATGCTAGGTAACAAGCGACTGGGGCTGTCCGGACTGACCCTCGCCCTGTCCCTGCTCGTGTGCCTG
GGTGCGCTGGCCGAGGCGTACCCCTCCAAGCCGGACAACCCGGGCGAGGACGCACCAGCGGAGGACATGG
CCAGATACTACTCGGCGCTGCGACACTACATCAACCTCATCACCAGGCAGAGATATGGAAAACGATCCAG
CCCAGAGACACTGATTTCAGACCTCTTGATGAGAGAAAGCACAGAAAATGTTCCCAGAACTCGGCTTGAA
GACCCTGCAATGTGGACGGTACCGCGGGCCCGGGATCCACCGGTCAGCACTAGCGGCGGAAGCGGCGGGA
CAGGTGGAATGGTGAGCAAGGGCGAGGAGAATAACATGGCCATCATCAAGGAGTTCATGCGCTTCAAGGT
GCGCATGGAGGGCTCCGTGAACGGCCACGAGTTCGAGATCGAGGGCGAGGGCGAGGGCCGCCCCTACGAG
GGCTTTCAGACCGCTAAGCTGAAGGTGACCAAGGGTGGCCCCCTGCCCTTCGCCTGGGACATCCTGTCCC
CTCATTTCACCTACGGCTCCAAGGCCTACGTGAAGCACCCCGCCGACATCCCCGACTACTTCAAGCTGTC
CTTCCCCGAGGGCTTCAAGTGGGAGCGCGTGATGAACTACGAGGACGGCGGCGTGGTGACCGTGACCCAG
GACTCCTCCCTGCAGGACGGCGAGTTCATCTACAAGGTGAAGCTGCGCGGCACCAACTTCCCCTCCGACG
GCCCCGTGATGCAGAAGAAGACCATGGGCTGGGAGGCCTCCTCCGAGCGGATGTACCCCGAGGACGGTGC
CCTGAAGGGCAAGATCAAGATGAGGCTGAAGCTGAAGGACGGCGGCCACTACACCTCCGAGGTCAAGACC
ACCTACAAGGCCAAGAAGCCCGTGCAGCTGCCCGGCGCCTACATCGTCGACATCAAGTTGGACATCACCT
CCCACAACGAGGACTACACCATCGTGGAACAGTACGAACGCGCCGAGGGCCGCCACTCCACCGGCGGCAT
GGACGAGTTGTACAAGAGCGGTACCTCTACCGGCGGAAGCGGCGGGACAGGTGGAATGGTGAGCAAGGGC
GAGGAGAATAACATGGCCATCATCAAGGAGTTCATGCGCTTCAAGGTGCGCATGGAGGGCTCCGTGAACG
GCCACGAGTTCGAGATCGAGGGCGAGGGCGAGGGCCGCCCCTACGAGGGCTTTCAGACCGCTAAGCTGAA
GGTGACCAAGGGTGGCCCCCTGCCCTTCGCCTGGGACATCCTGTCCCCTCATTTCACCTACGGCTCCAAG
GCCTACGTGAAGCACCCCGCCGACATCCCCGACTACTTCAAGCTGTCCTTCCCCGAGGGCTTCAAGTGGG
AGCGCGTGATGAACTACGAGGACGGCGGCGTGGTGACCGTGACCCAGGACTCCTCCCTGCAGGACGGCGA
GTTCATCTACAAGGTGAAGCTGCGCGGCACCAACTTCCCCTCCGACGGCCCCGTGATGCAGAAGAAGACC
ATGGGCTGGGAGGCCTCCTCCGAGCGGATGTACCCCGAGGACGGTGCCCTGAAGGGCAAGATCAAGATGA
GGCTGAAGCTGAAGGACGGCGGCCACTACACCTCCGAGGTCAAGACCACCTACAAGGCCAAGAAGCCCGT
GCAGCTGCCCGGCGCCTACATCGTCGACATCAAGTTGGACATCACCTCCCACAACGAGGACTACACCATC
GTGGAACAGTACGAACGCGCCGAGGGCCGCCACTCCACCGGCGGCATGGACGAGTTGTACAAGAGCGGAG
GCACAGGTTAAAGCGGCCGCGACTCTAGATCATAATCAGCCATACCACATTTGTAGAGGTTTTACTTGCT
TTAAAAAACCTCCCACACCTCCCCCTGAACCTGAAACATAAAATGAATGCAATTGTTGTTGTTAACTTGT
TTATTGCAGCTTATAATGGTTACAAATAAAGCAATAGCATCACAAATTTCACAAATAAAGCATTTTTTTC
ACTGCATTCTAGTTGTGGTTTGTCCAAACTCATCAATGTATCTTAAGGCGTAAATTGTAAGCGTTAATAT
TTTGTTAAAATTCGCGTTAAATTTTTGTTAAATCAGCTCATTTTTTAACCAATAGGCCGAAATCGGCAAA
ATCCCTTATAAATCAAAAGAATAGACCGAGATAGGGT
[37 nt withheld, positions 2838-2874]
AAAGAACGTGGACTCCAACGTCAAAGG
[49 nt withheld, positions 2902-2950]
T
[91 nt withheld, positions 2952-3042]
G
[124 nt withheld, positions 3044-3167]
CAGGTGGCACTTTTCGGGGAAATGTGCGCGGAACCCCTATTTGTTTATTTTTCTAAATACATTCAAATAT
GTATCCGCTCATGAGACAATAACCCTGATAAATGCTTCAATAATATTGAAAAAGGAAGAGTCCTGAGGCG
GAAAGAACCAGCTGTGGAATGTGTGTCAGTTAGGGTGTGGAAAGTCCCCAGGCTCCCCAGCAGGCAGAAG
TATGCAAAGCATGCATCTCAATTAGTCAGCAACCAGGTGTGGAAAGTCCCCAGGCTCCCCAGCAGGCAGA
AGTATGCAAAGCATGCATCTCAATTAGTCAGCAACCATAGTCCCGCCCCTAACTCCGCCCATCCCGCCCC
TAACTCCGCCCAGTTCCGCCCATTCTCCGCCCCATGGCTGACTAATTTTTTTTATTTATGCAGAGGCCGA
GGCCGCCTCGGCCTCTGAGCTATTCCAGAAGTAGTGAGGAGGCTTTTTTGGAGGCCTAGGCTTTTGCAAA
GATCGATCAAGAGACAGGATGAGGATCGTTTCGCATGATTGAACAAGATGGATTGCACGCAGGTTCTCCG
GCCGCTTGGGTGGAGAGGCTATTCGGCTATGACTGGGCACAACAGACAATCGGCTGCTCTGATGCCGCCG
TGTTCCGGCTGTCAGCGCAGGGGCGCCCGGTTCTTTTTGTCAAGACCGACCTGTCCGGTGCCCTGAATGA
ACTGCAAGACGAGGCAGCGCGGCTATCGTGGCTGGCCACGACGGGCGTTCCTTGCGCAGCTGTGCTCGAC
GTTGTCACTGAAGCGGGAAGGGACTGGCTGCTATTGGGCGAAGTGCCGGGGCAGGATCTCCTGTCATCTC
ACCTTGCTCCTGCCGAGAAAGTATCCATCATGGCTGATGCAATGCGGCGGCTGCATACGCTTGATCCGGC
TACCTGCCCATTCGACCACCAAGCGAAACATCGCATCGAGCGAGCACGTACTCGGATGGAAGCCGGTCTT
GTCGATCAGGATGATCTGGACGAAGAGCATCAGGGGCTCGCGCCAGCCGAACTGTTCGCCAGGCTCAAGG
CGAGCATGCCCGACGGCGAGGATCTCGTCGTGACCCATGGCGATGCCTGCTTGCCGAATATCATGGTGGA
AAATGGCCGCTTTTCTGGATTCATCGACTGTGGCCGGCTGGGTGTGGCGGACCGCTATCAGGACATAGCG
TTGGCTACCCGTGATATTGCTGAAGAGCTTGGCGGCGAATGGGCTGACCGCTTCCTCGTGCTTTACGGTA
TCGCCGCTCCCGATTCGCAGCGCATCGCCTTCTATCGCCTTCTTGACGAGTTCTTCTGAGCGGGACTCTG
GGGTTCGAAATGACCGACCAAGCGACGCCCAACCTGCCATCACGAGATTTCGATTCCACCGCCGCCTTCT
ATGAAAGGTTGGGCTTCGGAATCGTTTTCCGGGACGCCGGCTGGATGATCCTCCAGCGCGGGGATCTCAT
GCTGGAGTTCTTCGCCCACCCTAGGGGGAGGCTAACTGAAACACGGAAGGAGACAATACCGGAAGGAACC
CGCGCTATGACGGCAATAAAAAGACAGAATAAAACGCACGGTGTTGGGTCGTTTGTTCATAAACGCGGGG
TTCGGTCCCAGGGCTGGCACTCTGTCGATACCCCACCGAGACCCCATTGGGGCCAATACGCCCGCGTTTC
TTCCTTTTCCCCACCCCACCCCCCAAGTTCGGGTGAAGGCCCAGGGCTCGCAGCCAACGTCGGGGCGGCA
GGCCCTGCCATAGCCTCAGGTTACTCATATATACTTTAGATTGATTTAAAACTTCATTTTTAATTTAAAA
GGATCTAGGTGAAGATCCTTTTTGATAATCTCATGACCAAAATCCCTTAACGTGAGTTTTCGTTCCACTG
AGCGTCAGACCCCGTAGAAAAGATCAAAGGATCTTCTTGAGATCCTTTTTTTCTGCGCGTAATCTGCTGC
TTGCAAACAAAAAAACCACCGCTACCAGCGGTGGTTTGTTTGCCGGATCAAGAGCTACCAACTCTTTTTC
CGAAGGTAACTGGCTTCAGCAGAGCGCAGATACCAAATACTGTCCTTCTAGTGTAGCCGTAGTTAGGCCA
CCACTTCAAGAACTCTGTAGCACCGCCTACATACCTCGCTCTGCTAATCCTGTTACCAGTGGCTGCTGCC
AGTGGCGATAAGTCGTGTCTTACCGGGTTGGACTCAAGACGATAGTTACCGGATAAGGCGCAGCGGTCGG
GCTGAACGGGGGGTTCGTGCACACAGCCCAGCTTGGAGCGAACGACCTACACCGAACTGAGATACCTACA
GCGTGAGCTATGAGAAAGCGCCACGCTTCCCGAAGGGAGAAAGGCGGACAGGTATCCGGTAAGCGGCAGG
GTCGGAACAGGAGAGCGCACGAGGGAGCTTCCAGGGGGAAACGCCTGGTATCTTTATAGTCCTGTCGGGT
TTCGCCACCTCTGACTTGAGCGTCGATTTTTGTGATGCTCGTCAGGGGGGCGGAGCCTATGGAAAAACGC
CAGCAACGCGGCCTTTTTACGGTTCCTGGCCTTTTGCTGGCCTTTTGCTCACATGTTCTTTCCTGCGTTA
TCCCCTGATTCTGTGGATAACCGTATTACCGCCATGCAT
