>Addgene plasmid #83497 | NPY-td-Orange2 | addgene partial sequence | sequence record 165444 | CMV-F 5'-CGCAAATGGGCGGTAGGCGTG-3'
TGGTTTAGTGAACCGTCAGATCCGCTAGCGCTACCGGACTCAGATCTCGAGCTCAAGCTTAGCCACCATG
CTAGGTAACAAGCGACTGGGGCTGTCCGGACTGACCCTCGCCCTGTCCCTGCTCGTGTGCCTGGGTGCGC
TGGCCGAGGCGTACCCCTCCAAGCCGGACAACCCGGGCGAGGACGCACCAGCGGAGGACATGGCCAGATA
CTACTCGGCGCTGCGACACTACATCAACCTCATCACCAGGCAGAGATATGGAAAACGATCCAGCCCAGAG
ACACTGATTTCAGACCTCTTGATGAGAGAAAGCACAGAAAATGTTCCCAGAACTCGGCTTGAAGACCCTG
CAATGTGGACGGTACCGCGGGCCCGGGATCCACCGGTCAGCACTAGCGGCGGAAGCGGCGGGACAGGTGG
AATGGTGAGCAAGGGCGAGGAGAATAACATGGCCATCATCAAGGAGTTCATGCGCTTCAAGGTGCGCATG
GAGGGCTCCGTGAACGGCCACGAGTTCGAGATCGAGGGCGAGGGCGAGGGCCGCCCCTACGAGGGCTTTC
AGACCGCTAAGCTGAAGGTGACCAAGGGTGGCCCCCTGCCCTTCGCCTGGGACATCCTGTCCCCTCATTT
CACCTACGGCTCCAAGGCCTACGTGAAGCACCCCGCCGACATCCCCGACTACTTCAAGCTGTCCTTCCCC
GAGGGCTTCAAGTGGGAGCGCGTGATGAACTACGAGGACGGCGGCGTGGTGACCGTGACCCAGGACTCCT
CCCTGCAGGACGGCGAGTTCATCTACAAGGTGAAGCTGCGCGGCACCAACTTCCCCTCCGACGGCCCCGT
GATGCAGAAGAAGACCATGGGCTGGGAGGCCTCCTCCGAGCGGATGTACCCCGAGGACGGTGCCCTGAAG
GGCAAGATCAAGATGAGGCTGAAGCTGA
