>Addgene plasmid #83497 | NPY-td-Orange2 | addgene partial sequence | sequence record 165445 | SV40pA-R 5'-GAAATTTGTGATGCTATTGC-3'
GCTGCAATAAACAAGTTAACAACAACAATTGCATTCATTTTATGTTTCAGGTTCAGGGGGAGGTGTGGGA
GGTTTTTTAAAGCAAGTAAAACCTCTACAAATGTGGTATGGCTGATTATGATCTAGAGTCGCGGCCGCTT
TAACCTGTGCCTCCGCTCTTGTACAACTCGTCCATGCCGCCGGTGGAGTGGCGGCCCTCGGCGCGTTCGT
ACTGTTCCACGATGGTGTAGTCCTCGTTGTGGGAGGTGATGTCCAACTTGATGTCGACGATGTAGGCGCC
GGGCAGCTGCACGGGCTTCTTGGCCTTGTAGGTGGTCTTGACCTCGGAGGTGTAGTGGCCGCCGTCCTTC
AGCTTCAGCCTCATCTTGATCTTGCCCTTCAGGGCACCGTCCTCGGGGTACATCCGCTCGGAGGAGGCCT
CCCAGCCCATGGTCTTCTTCTGCATCACGGGGCCGTCGGAGGGGAAGTTGGTGCCGCGCAGCTTCACCTT
GTAGATGAACTCGCCGTCCTGCAGGGAGGAGTCCTGGGTCACGGTCACCACGCCGCCGTCCTCGTAGTTC
ATCACGCGCTCCCACTTGAAGCCCTCGGGGAAGGACAGCTTGAAGTAGTCGGGGATGTCGGCGGGGTGCT
TCACGTAGGCCTTGGAGCCGTAGGTGAAATGAGGGGACAGGATGTCCCAGGCGAAGGGCAGGGGGCCACC
CTTGGTCACCTTCAGCTTAGCGGTCTGAAAGCCCTCGTAGGGGCGGCCCTCGCCCTCGCCCTCGATCTCG
AACTCGTGGCCGTTCACGGAGCCCTCCATGCGCACCTTGAAGCGCATGAACTCCTTGATGATGGCCATGT
TATTCTCCTCGCCCTTGCTCACCATTCCACCTGTCCCGCCGCTTCCGCCGGTAGAGGTACCGCTCTTGTA
CAACTCGTCCATGCCGCCGGTGG
